>Addgene plasmid #114779 | AT5G63710 I4_pECIA14 | addgene full sequence | sequence record 270259 | Addgene NGS Result
GTAAAACGACGGCCAGTGAATTAATTCGTTGCAGGACAGGATGTGGTGCCCGATGTGACTAGCTCTTTGC
TGCAGGCCGTCCTATCCTCTGGTTCCGATAAGAGACCCAGAACTCCGGCCCCCCACCGCCCACCGCCACC
CCCATACATATGTGGTACGCAAGTAAGAGTGCCTGCGCATGCCCCATGTGCCCCACCAAGAGCTTTGCAT
CCCATACAAGTCCCCAAAGTGGAGAACCGAACCAATTCTTCGCGGGCAGAACAAAAGCTTCTGCACACGT
CTCCACTCGAATTTGGAGCCGGCCGGCGTGTGCAAAAGAGGTGAATCGAACGAAAGACCCGTGTGTAAAG
CCGCGTTTCCAAAATGTATAAAACCGAGAGCATCTGGCCAATGTGCATCAGTTGTGGTCAGCAGCAAAAT
CAAGTGAATCATCTCAGTGCAACTAAAGGGGGGATCCGATCTCAATATGAAGTTATGCATATTACTGGCC
GTCGTGGCCTTTGTTGGCCTCTCGCTCGGGTCGTCAACAACTCAACCAGATATCGAAGGAGGAGCTCTGT
TGCAGCTCAGAGATTCGCTTAATGATTCGAGCAATCGTCTAAAATGGACACGCGATTTTGTGAGCCCTTG
CTATAGTTGGTCTTATGTTACCTGCAGAGGCCAGAGTGTTGTGGCTCTAAATCTTGCCTCGAGTGGATTC
ACAGGAACACTCTCTCCAGCTATTACAAAACTGAAGTTCTTGGTTACCTTAGAGTTACAGAACAATAGTT
TATCTGGTGCCTTACCAGATTCTCTTGGGAACATGGTTAATCTACAGACTTTAAACCTATCAGTGAATAG
TTTCAGCGGATCGATACCAGCGAGCTGGAGTCAGCTCTCGAATCTAAAGCACTTGGATCTCTCATCCAAT
AATTTAACAGGAAGCATCCCAACACAATTCTTCTCAATCCCAACATTCGATTTTTCAGGAACTCAGCTTA
TATGCGGTAAAAGTTTGAATCAGCCTTGTTCTTCAAGTTCTCGTCTTCCAGTCACATCCTCCAAGAAAAA
GCTGGAGGTGCTGTTCCAGGGACCAAGCGGCAATCCCGGCGGCGATCTGGCCCCCCAGATGCTGCGCGAG
CTGCAGGAGACCAATGCCGCCCTGCAGGACGTGCGCGAGCTGCTGCGCCACCGCGTGAAGGAGATCACCT
TCCTGAAGAACACCGTGATGGAGTGCGACGCCTGCGGCATGCAGCCCTCTAGAGGCTCCGGCTCCATCAT
CCCAGTTGAGGAGGAGAACCCGGACTTCTGGAACCGCGAGGCAGCCGAGGCCCTGGGTGCCGCCAAGAAG
CTGCAGCCTGCACAGACAGCCGCCAAGAACCTCATCATCTTCCTGGGCGATGGGATGGGGGTGTCTACGG
TGACAGCTGCCAGGATCCTAAAAGGGCAGAAGAAGGACAAACTGGGGCCTGAGATACCCCTGGCCATGGA
CCGCTTCCCATATGTGGCTCTGTCCAAGACATACAATGTAGACAAACATGTGCCAGACAGTGGAGCCACA
GCCACGGCCTACCTGTGCGGGGTCAAGGGCAACTTCCAGACCATTGGCTTGAGTGCAGCCGCCCGCTTTA
ACCAGTGCAACACGACACGCGGCAACGAGGTCATCTCCGTGATGAATCGGGCCAAGAAAGCAGGGAAGTC
AGTGGGAGTGGTAACCACCACACGAGTGCAGCACGCCTCGCCAGCCGGCACCTACGCCCACACGGTGAAC
CGCAACTGGTACTCGGACGCCGACGTGCCTGCCTCGGCCCGCCAGGAGGGGTGCCAGGACATCGCTACGC
AGCTCATCTCCAACATGGACATTGACGTGATCCTAGGTGGAGGCCGAAAGTACATGTTTCGCATGGGAAC
CCCAGACCCTGAGTACCCAGATGACTACAGCCAAGGTGGGACCAGGCTGGACGGGAAGAATCTGGTGCAG
GAATGGCTGGCGAAGCGCCAGGGTGCCCGGTATGTGTGGAACCGCACTGAGCTCATGCAGGCTTCCCTGG
ACCCGTCTGTGACCCATCTCATGGGTCTCTTTGAGCCTGGAGACATGAAATACGAGATCCACCGAGACTC
CACACTGGACCCCTCCCTGATGGAGATGACAGAGGCTGCCCTGCGCCTGCTGAGCAGGAACCCCCGCGGC
TTCTTCCTCTTCGTGGAGGGTGGTCGCATCGACCATGGTCATCATGAAAGCAGGGCTTACCGGGCACTGA
CTGAGACGATCATGTTCGACGACGCCATTGAGAGGGCGGGCCAGCTCACCAGCGAGGAGGACACGCTGAG
CCTCGTCACTGCCGACCACTCCCACGTCTTCTCCTTCGGAGGCTACCCCCTGCGAGGGAGCTCCATCTTC
GGGCTGGCCCCTGGCAAGGCCCGGGACAGGAAGGCCTACACGGTCCTCCTATACGGAAACGGTCCAGGCT
ATGTGCTCAAGGACGGCGCCCGGCCGGATGTTACCGAGAGCGAGAGCGGGAGCCCCGAGTATCGGCAGCA
GTCAGCAGTGCCCCTGGACGAAGAGACCCACGCAGGCGAGGACGTGGCGGTGTTCGCGCGCGGCCCGCAG
GCGCACCTGGTTCACGGCGTGCAGGAGCAGACCTTCATAGCGCACGTCATGGCCTTCGCCGCCTGCCTGG
AGCCCTACACCGCCTGCGACCTGGCGCCCCCCGCCGGCACCACCGACGCCGCGCACCCGGGTTCTAGAGG
AAGCACCTCCGGCGATAACGATTACAAGGATGATGATGATAAGGCCAGCGGCACCGGTCATCATCACCAT
CACCATTGAGTTTAAACCCGCTGATCAGCCTCGACTGTGCCTTCTAAGGCCTGAGCTCGCTGATCAGCCT
CGATCGAGGATCCAGACATGATAAGATACATTGATGAGTTTGGACAAACCACAACTAGAATGCAGTGAAA
AAAATGCTTTATTTGTGAAATTTGTGATGCTATTGCTTTATTTGTAACCATTATAAGCTGCAATAAACAA
GTTAACAACAACAATTGCATTCATTTTATGTTTCAGGTTCAGGGGGAGGTGTGGGAGGTTTTTTAAAGCA
AGTAAAACCTCTACAAATGTGGTATGGCTGATTATGATCAGTCGACCTGCAGGCATGCAAGCTTGGCGTA
ATCATGGTCATAGCTGTTTCCTGTGTGAAATTGTTATCCGCTCACAATTCCACACAACATACGAGCCGGA
AGCATAAAGTGTAAAGCCTGGGGTGCCTAATGAGTGAGCTAACTCACATTAATTGCGTTGCGCTCACTGC
CCGCTTTCCAGTCGGGAAACCTGTCGTGCCAGCTGCATTAATGAATCGGCCAACGCGCGGGGAGAGGCGG
TTTGCGTATTGGGCGCTCTTCCGCTTCCTCGCTCACTGACTCGCTGCGCTCGGTCGTTCGGCTGCGGCGA
GCGGTATCAGCTCACTCAAAGGCGGTAATACGGTTATCCACAGAATCAGGGGATAACGCAGGAAAGAACA
TGTGAGCAAAAGGCCAGCAAAAGGCCAGGAACCGTAAAAAGGCCGCGTTGCTGGCGTTTTTCCATAGGCT
CCGCCCCCCTGACGAGCATCACAAAAATCGACGCTCAAGTCAGAGGTGGCGAAACCCGACAGGACTATAA
AGATACCAGGCGTTTCCCCCTGGAAGCTCCCTCGTGCGCTCTCCTGTTCCGACCCTGCCGCTTACCGGAT
ACCTGTCCGCCTTTCTCCCTTCGGGAAGCGTGGCGCTTTCTCATAGCTCACGCTGTAGGTATCTCAGTTC
GGTGTAGGTCGTTCGCTCCAAGCTGGGCTGTGTGCACGAACCCCCCGTTCAGCCCGACCGCTGCGCCTTA
TCCGGTAACTATCGTCTTGAGTCCAACCCGGTAAGACACGACTTATCGCCACTGGCAGCAGCCACTGGTA
ACAGGATTAGCAGAGCGAGGTATGTAGGCGGTGCTACAGAGTTCTTGAAGTGGTGGCCTAACTACGGCTA
CACTAGAAGAACAGTATTTGGTATCTGCGCTCTGCTGAAGCCAGTTACCTTCGGAAAAAGAGTTGGTAGC
TCTTGATCCGGCAAACAAACCACCGCTGGTAGCGGTGGTTTTTTTGTTTGCAAGCAGCAGATTACGCGCA
GAAAAAAAGGATCTCAAGAAGATCCTTTGATCTTTTCTACGGGGTCTGACGCTCAGTGGAACGAAAACTC
ACGTTAAGGGATTTTGGTCATGAGATTATCAAAAAGGATCTTCACCTAGATCCTTTTAAATTAAAAATGA
AGTTTTAAATCAATCTAAAGTATATATGAGTAAACTTGGTCTGACAGTTACCAATGCTTAATCAGTGAGG
CACCTATCTCAGCGATCTGTCTATTTCGTTCATCCATAGTTGCCTGACTCCCCGTCGTGTAGATAACTAC
GATACGGGAGGGCTTACCATCTGGCCCCAGTGCTGCAATGATACCGCGAGACCCACGCTCACCGGCTCCA
GATTTATCAGCAATAAACCAGCCAGCCGGAAGGGCCGAGCGCAGAAGTGGTCCTGCAACTTTATCCGCCT
CCATCCAGTCTATTAATTGTTGCCGGGAAGCTAGAGTAAGTAGTTCGCCAGTTAATAGTTTGCGCAACGT
TGTTGCCATTGCTACAGGCATCGTGGTGTCACGCTCGTCGTTTGGTATGGCTTCATTCAGCTCCGGTTCC
CAACGATCAAGGCGAGTTACATGATCCCCCATGTTGTGCAAAAAAGCGGTTAGCTCCTTCGGTCCTCCGA
TCGTTGTCAGAAGTAAGTTGGCCGCAGTGTTATCACTCATGGTTATGGCAGCACTGCATAATTCTCTTAC
TGTCATGCCATCCGTAAGATGCTTTTCTGTGACTGGTGAGTACTCAACCAAGTCATTCTGAGAATAGTGT
ATGCGGCGACCGAGTTGCTCTTGCCCGGCGTCAATACGGGATAATACCGCGCCACATAGCAGAACTTTAA
AAGTGCTCATCATTGGAAAACGTTCTTCGGGGCGAAAACTCTCAAGGATCTTACCGCTGTTGAGATCCAG
TTCGATGTAACCCACTCGTGCACCCAACTGATCTTCAGCATCTTTTACTTTCACCAGCGTTTCTGGGTGA
GCAAAAACAGGAAGGCAAAATGCCGCAAAAAAGGGAATAAGGGCGACACGGAAATGTTGAATACTCATAC
TCTTCCTTTTTCAATATTATTGAAGCATTTATCAGGGTTATTGTCTCATGAGCGGATACATATTTGAATG
TATTTAGAAAAATAAACAAATAGGGGTTCCGCGCACATTTCCCCGAAAAGTGCCACCTGACGTCTAAGAA
ACCATTATTATCATGACATTAACCTATAAAAATAGGCGTATCACGAGGCCCTTTCGTCTCGCGCGTTTCG
GTGATGACGGTGAAAACCTCTGACACATGCAGCTCCCGGAGACGGTCACAGCTTGTCTGTAAGCGGATGC
CGGGAGCAGACAAGCCCGTCAGGGCGCGTCAGCGGGTGTTGGCGGGTGTCGGGGCTGGCTTAACTATGCG
GCATCAGAGCAGATTGTACTGAGAGTGCACCATATGCGGTGTGAAATACCGCACAGATGCGTAAGGAGAA
AATACCGCATCAGGCGCCATTCGCCATTCAGGCTGCGCAACTGTTGGGAAGGGCGATCGGTGCGGGCCTC
TTCGCTATTACGCCAGCTGGCGAAAGGGGGATGTGCTGCAAGGCGATTAAGTTGGGTAACGCCAGGGTTT
TCCCAGTCACGACGTT
Features (pLannotate 1.2.2; 19 found; start..end, strand, type, name):
     23..449     +  promoter       MT promoter: Drosophila metallothionein promoter
    464..1054    +  CDS            Y5371_ARATH (fragment): Experimental evidence at protein level: Swiss-Prot protein existence level 1. From Arabidopsis thaliana (Mouse-ear cress).
    467..520     +  sig_peptide    BiP signal sequence: Drosophila BiP signal sequence
   1088..1267    +  CDS            Comp (fragment): COMP_RAT - Experimental evidence at protein level: Swiss-Prot protein existence level 1. May play a role in the structural integrity of cartilage via its interaction with other extracellular matrix proteins such as the collagens and fibronectin. Can mediate the interaction of chondrocytes with the cartilage extracellular matrix through interaction with cell surface integrin receptors. Could play a role in the pathogenesis of osteoarthritis. Potent suppressor of apoptosis in both primary chondrocytes and transformed cells. Suppresses apoptosis by blocking the activation of caspase-3 and by indu
   1255..2707    +  CDS            SEAP (fragment): secreted alkaline phosphatase from human placenta The natural enzyme has a C-terminal transmembrane sequence that is replaced by a GPI anchor.
   2744..2773    +  CDS            2xFLAG (fragment): two tandem FLAG® epitope tags
   2879..3013    -  polyA_signal   SV40 poly(A) signal: SV40 polyadenylation signal
   3036..3120    -  CDS            large T antigen (fragment): large T antigen from SV40 (simian virus 40)
   3120..3144    +  misc_feature   MCS (fragment): pUC18/19 multiple cloning site
   3181..3197    -  protein_bind   lac operator: The lac repressor binds to the lac operator to inhibit transcription in E. coli. This inhibition can be relieved by adding lactose or isopropyl-β-D-thiogalactopyranoside (IPTG). lac repressor encoded by lacI
   3205..3235    -  promoter       lac promoter: promoter for the E. coli lac operon
   3250..3271    -  protein_bind   CAP binding site: CAP binding activates transcription in the presence of cAMP. E. coli catabolite activator protein
   3284..3376    -  CDS            lacI (fragment): lac repressor; lacI; The lac repressor binds to the lac operator to inhibit transcription in E. coli. This inhibition can be relieved by adding lactose or isopropyl-β-D-thiogalactopyranoside (IPTG).
   3559..4147    -  rep_origin     ori: high-copy-number ColE1/pMB1/pBR322/pUC origin of replication
   4318..5178    -  CDS            AmpR: β-lactamase; bla; confers resistance to ampicillin, carbenicillin, and related antibiotics
   5179..5283    -  promoter       AmpR promoter: bla
   5378..5413    +  CDS            rop (fragment): Rop protein, which maintains plasmids at low copy number; rop
   5515..5614    +  misc_feature   bom (fragment): basis of mobility region from pBR322
   5620..21      -  CDS            lacZα (fragment) (across the origin): LacZα fragment of β-galactosidase; lacZ fragment
