[The description below was written by a language model from this plasmid's Addgene catalogue record and pLannotate feature annotations shown in this document.]
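Description:
AT5G63710 I4_pECIA14 is an insect-cell expression plasmid built on the pECIA14 backbone for secreted production of a plant receptor ectodomain in Drosophila cell culture. It is propagated in E. coli as a high-copy plasmid, carrying a ColE1/pUC-type origin and a β-lactamase (AmpR) gene for ampicillin selection. The short lac promoter/operator, lacZα, lacI, rop and bom fragments annotated around these elements appear to be remnants of the cloning-vector ancestry rather than functional parts. No selectable marker for insect cells is annotated.

The expression cassette is driven by the Drosophila metallothionein promoter, which is induced with copper sulfate. Downstream, a Drosophila BiP signal sequence directs the product into the secretory pathway and is followed by the extracellular domain of the Arabidopsis thaliana leucine-rich repeat receptor kinase AT5G63710, inserted by ligation-independent cloning. The ectodomain is fused at its C-terminus to the pentamerising coiled-coil helix of rat COMP, human placental alkaline phosphatase, a FLAG epitope and, according to the depositor, a hexahistidine tag (the latter is not picked up in the feature table). An SV40 polyadenylation signal is annotated just downstream of the cassette, on the reverse strand in this table.

The record designates this as the "prey" construct, to be paired with the matching "bait" version in pECIA2. In this arrangement, COMP-mediated pentamerisation would raise avidity so that weak ectodomain contacts can be detected, while alkaline phosphatase would provide an enzymatic readout of prey binding. The plasmid comes from a study of the extracellular interaction network among Arabidopsis LRR receptor kinases.
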