Addgene plasmid #114779: AT5G63710 I4_pECIA14
Purpose: Prey vector AT5G63710 I4_pECIA14 should be used with bait vector AT5G63710 I4_pECIA2.
Depositing lab: Youssef Belkhadir. Depositing organization: Gregor Mendel Institute of Molecular Plant Biology. Publication: An extracellular network of Arabidopsis leucine-rich repeat receptor kinases. Smakowska-Luzan E, Mott GA, Parys K, Stegmann M, Howton TC, Layeghifard M, Neuhold J, Lehner A, Kong J, Grunwald K, Weinberger N, Satbhai SB, Mayer D, Busch W, Madalinski M, Stolt-Bergner P, Provart NJ, Mukhtar MS, Zipfel C, Desveaux D, Guttman DS, Belkhadir Y. Nature. 2018 Jan 18;553(7688):342-346. doi: 10.1038/nature25184. Epub 2018 Jan 10. PubMed 29320478.
Backbone
  Vector backbone: pECIA14
  Backbone manufacturer: Chris Garcia (Addgene plasmid # 47051)
  Vector type: Insect Expression
Growth in bacteria
  Bacterial resistance: Ampicillin, 100 μg/mL
  Growth temperature: 37°C
  Growth strain: DH5alpha
  Copy number: High Copy
Gene/Insert
  Gene/Insert name: AT5G63710
  Species: A. thaliana (mustard weed)
  Entrez Gene: AT5G63710 (a.k.a. AT5G63710, MBK5.19, MBK5_19)
  Promoter: Metallothionein (Copper-Inducible)
  Cloning method: Ligation Independent Cloning
Terms and licenses: Academic/Nonprofit Terms; Industry Terms: Not Available to Industry
Depositor comments: Plasmid for secreted expression in Drosophila cell culture by induction via CuSO4. Insert is an extracellular domain of indicated LRR-RK, C-terminally tagged with Pentameric rat COMP helix, Alkaline Phosphatase (human, placental), Flag, and hexahistidine tags. Insert Protein Sequence: SSTTQPDIEGGALLQLRDSLNDSSNRLKWTRDFVSPCYSWSYVTCRGQSVVALNLASSGFTGTLSPAITKLKFLVTLELQNNSLSGALPDSLGNMVNLQTLNLSVNSFSGSIPASWSQLSNLKHLDLSSNNLTGSIPTQFFSIPTFDFSGTQLICGKSLNQPCSSSSRLPVTSSKKK
How to cite: AT5G63710 I4_pECIA14 was a gift from Youssef Belkhadir (Addgene plasmid # 114779 ; http://n2t.net/addgene:114779 ; RRID:Addgene_114779)
